Addgene plasmid #215002: pDONR223 ERFlux (Bip-HaloTag7-mGFP-KDEL-STOP)
Depositing lab: Wade Harper.
Backbone
  Vector backbone: pDONR223
  Vector type: Gateway
Growth in bacteria
  Bacterial resistance: Spectinomycin, 50 μg/mL
  Growth temperature: 37°C
  Growth strain: DH5alpha
  Copy number: High Copy
Gene/Insert
  Gene/Insert name: KDEL
  Species: Other
  Tag / fusion protein: HaloTag(7)-mGFP (N terminal on insert)
  Cloning method: Gateway Cloning
Resource information
  A portion of this plasmid was derived from a plasmid made by: Addgene plasmid #184904
How to cite: pDONR223 ERFlux (Bip-HaloTag7-mGFP-KDEL-STOP) was a gift from Wade Harper (Addgene plasmid # 215002 ; http://n2t.net/addgene:215002 ; RRID:Addgene_215002)
