[The description below was written by a language model from this plasmid's Addgene catalogue record and pLannotate feature annotations shown in this document.]
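Description:
pDONR223 ERFlux (Bip-HaloTag7-mGFP-KDEL-STOP) is a Gateway entry clone built on the pDONR223 backbone and propagated in E. coli. It replicates from a high-copy ColE1/pUC-type origin and is selected with spectinomycin through the aadA (SmR) aminoglycoside adenylyltransferase gene, which sits downstream of a fragment of the class 1 integron Pc promoter. Other backbone annotations are rrnB T1 and T2 terminators upstream of the cloning region, which insulate it from read-through transcription, a T7 promoter beyond attL2 oriented back toward the insert, and short lacI, lacZα and GmR fragments that appear to be non-functional remnants.

The payload lies between attL1 and attL2 and is a single open reading frame. It consists of a BiP signal sequence (annotated as the Drosophila BiP signal peptide), HaloTag7, monomeric EGFP, and, according to the construct name, a C-terminal KDEL motif followed by a stop codon. The KDEL motif is too short to be annotated separately in the feature table. The signal peptide directs the fusion into the endoplasmic reticulum, and KDEL is the standard retrieval signal that keeps soluble proteins in the ER lumen, so the product is a lumenal ER reporter. It combines constitutive green fluorescence with a HaloTag that can be covalently labelled with chloroalkane ligands.

No eukaryotic promoter is present, as expected for an entry clone. The cassette is meant to be moved by an LR recombination reaction into a destination vector that supplies the promoter, and the native stop codon prevents any C-terminal tag from the destination vector being added. The name "ERFlux" suggests use in monitoring ER turnover, although the record does not state the application. Part of the plasmid was derived from another deposited plasmid.
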