Features (pLannotate 1.2.2; 14 found; start..end, strand, type, name):
      1..589     +  rep_origin     ori: high-copy-number ColE1/pMB1/pBR322/pUC origin of replication
    772..864     +  CDS            lacI (fragment): lac repressor; lacI; The lac repressor binds to the lac operator to inhibit transcription in E. coli. This inhibition can be relieved by adding lactose or isopropyl-β-D-thiogalactopyranoside (IPTG).
    919..946     -  terminator     rrnB T2 terminator: transcription terminator T2 from the E. coli rrnB gene
   1078..1121    +  terminator     rrnB T1 terminator: Escherichia coli rrnB; transcription terminator T1 from the E. coli rrnB gene
   1168..1204    -  CDS            lacZα (fragment): LacZα fragment of β-galactosidase; lacZ fragment
   1220..1319    +  protein_bind   attL1: mutant version of attL; recombination site for the Gateway® LR reaction LR Clonase™
   1328..1380    +  sig_peptide    BiP signal sequence: Drosophila BiP signal sequence
   1385..2268    +  CDS            HaloTag® (fragment): modified bacterial dehalogenase that forms covalent bonds with chloroalkane derivatives
   2276..2989    +  CDS            mEGFP: mEGFP is a basic (constitutively fluorescent) green fluorescent protein published in 2002, derived from Aequorea victoria. It has moderate acid sensitivity.
   3014..3113    -  protein_bind   attL2: mutant version of attL; recombination site for the Gateway® LR reaction LR Clonase™
   3131..3149    -  promoter       T7 promoter: promoter for bacteriophage T7 RNA polymerase
   3339..3362    +  promoter       Pc promoter (fragment): intI1 (promoter lies within the coding sequence); class 1 integron promoter
   3538..3594    +  CDS            GmR (fragment): gentamycin acetyltransferase; aacC1; confers resistance to gentamycin
   3601..4392    +  CDS            SmR: aminoglycoside adenylyltransferase (Murphy, 1985); aadA; confers resistance to spectinomycin and streptomycin
>Addgene plasmid #215002 | pDONR223 ERFlux (Bip-HaloTag7-mGFP-KDEL-STOP) | addgene full sequence | sequence record 425591 | Addgene NGS Result
TTGAGATCCTTTTTTTCTGCGCGTAATCTGCTGCTTGCAAACAAAAAAACCACCGCTACCAGCGGTGGTT
TGTTTGCCGGATCAAGAGCTACCAACTCTTTTTCCGAAGGTAACTGGCTTCAGCAGAGCGCAGATACCAA
ATACTGTTCTTCTAGTGTAGCCGTAGTTAGGCCACCACTTCAAGAACTCTGTAGCACCGCCTACATACCT
CGCTCTGCTAATCCTGTTACCAGTGGCTGCTGCCAGTGGCGATAAGTCGTGTCTTACCGGGTTGGACTCA
AGACGATAGTTACCGGATAAGGCGCAGCGGTCGGGCTGAACGGGGGGTTCGTGCACACAGCCCAGCTTGG
AGCGAACGACCTACACCGAACTGAGATACCTACAGCGTGAGCTATGAGAAAGCGCCACGCTTCCCGAAGG
GAGAAAGGCGGACAGGTATCCGGTAAGCGGCAGGGTCGGAACAGGAGAGCGCACGAGGGAGCTTCCAGGG
GGAAACGCCTGGTATCTTTATAGTCCTGTCGGGTTTCGCCACCTCTGACTTGAGCGTCGATTTTTGTGAT
GCTCGTCAGGGGGGCGGAGCCTATGGAAAAACGCCAGCAACGCGGCCTTTTTACGGTTCCTGGCCTTTTG
CTGGCCTTTTGCTCACATGTTCTTTCCTGCGTTATCCCCTGATTCTGTGGATAACCGTATTACCGCCTTT
GAGTGAGCTGATACCGCTCGCCGCAGCCGAACGACCGAGCGCAGCGAGTCAGTGAGCGAGGAAGCGGAAG
AGCGCCCAATACGCAAACCGCCTCTCCCCGCGCGTTGGCCGATTCATTAATGCAGCTGGCACGACAGGTT
TCCCGACTGGAAAGCGGGCAGTGAGCGCAACGCAATTAATACGCGTACCGCTAGCCAGGAAGAGTTTGTA
GAAACGCAAAAAGGCCATCCGTCAGGATGGCCTTCTGCTTAGTTTGATGCCTGGCAGTTTATGGCGGGCG
TCCTGCCCGCCACCCTCCGGGCCGTTGCTTCACAACGTTCAAATCCGCTCCCGGCGGATTTGTCCTACTC
AGGAGAGCGTTCACCGACAAACAACAGATAAAACGAAAGGCCCAGTCTTCCGACTGAGCCTTTCGTTTTA
TTTGATGCCTGGCAGTTCCCTACTCTCGCGTTAACGCTAGCATGGATGTTTTCCCAGTCACGACGTTGTA
AAACGACGGCCAGTCTTAAGCTCGGGCCCCAAATAATGATTTTATTTTGACTGATAGTGACCTGTTCGTT
GCAACAAATTGATGAGCAATGCTTTTTTATAATGCCAACTTTGTACAAAAAAGCAGGCTCCGCCACCATG
AAGTTATGCATATTACTGGCCGTCGTGGCCTTTGTTGGCCTCTCGCTCGGATCCGAAATCGGTACTGGCT
TTCCATTCGACCCCCATTATGTGGAAGTCCTGGGCGAGCGCATGCACTACGTCGATGTTGGTCCGCGCGA
TGGCACCCCTGTGCTGTTCCTGCACGGTAACCCGACCTCCTCCTACGTGTGGCGCAACATCATCCCGCAT
GTTGCACCGACCCATCGCTGCATTGCTCCAGACCTGATCGGTATGGGCAAATCCGACAAACCAGACCTGG
GTTATTTCTTCGACGACCACGTCCGCTTCATGGATGCCTTCATCGAAGCCCTGGGTCTGGAAGAGGTCGT
CCTGGTCATTCACGACTGGGGCTCCGCTCTGGGTTTCCACTGGGCCAAGCGCAATCCAGAGCGCGTCAAA
GGTATTGCATTTATGGAGTTCATCCGCCCTATCCCGACCTGGGACGAATGGCCAGAATTTGCCCGCGAGA
CCTTCCAGGCCTTCCGCACCACCGACGTCGGCCGCAAGCTGATCATCGATCAGAACGTTTTTATCGAGGG
TACGCTGCCGATGGGTGTCGTCCGCCCGCTGACTGAAGTCGAGATGGACCATTACCGCGAGCCGTTCCTG
AATCCTGTTGACCGCGAGCCACTGTGGCGCTTCCCAAACGAGCTGCCAATCGCCGGTGAGCCAGCGAACA
TCGTCGCGCTGGTCGAAGAATACATGGACTGGCTGCACCAGTCCCCTGTCCCGAAGCTGCTGTTCTGGGG
CACCCCAGGCGTTCTGATCCCACCGGCCGAAGCCGCTCGCCTGGCCAAAAGCCTGCCTAACTGCAAGGCT
GTGGACATCGGCCCAGGTCTGAATCTGCTGCAAGAAGACAACCCGGACCTGATCGGCAGCGAGATCGCGC
GCTGGCTGTCTACTCTGGAGATTTCCGGTCTCGAGGTGAGCAAGGGCGAGGAGCTGTTCACCGGGGTGGT
GCCCATCCTGGTCGAGCTGGACGGCGACGTAAACGGCCACAAGTTCAGCGTGTCCGGCGAGGGCGAGGGC
GATGCCACCTACGGCAAGCTGACCCTGAAGTTCATCTGCACCACCGGCAAGCTGCCCGTGCCCTGGCCCA
CCCTCGTGACCACCCTGACCTACGGCGTGCAGTGCTTCAGCCGCTACCCCGACCACATGAAGCAGCACGA
CTTCTTCAAGTCCGCCATGCCCGAAGGCTACGTCCAGGAGCGCACCATCTTCTTCAAGGACGACGGCAAC
TACAAGACCCGCGCCGAGGTGAAGTTCGAGGGCGACACCCTGGTGAACCGCATCGAGCTGAAGGGCATCG
ACTTCAAGGAGGACGGCAACATCCTGGGGCACAAGCTGGAGTACAACTACAACAGCCACAACGTCTATAT
CATGGCCGACAAGCAGAAGAACGGCATCAAGGTGAACTTCAAGATCCGCCACAACATCGAGGACGGCAGC
GTGCAGCTCGCCGACCACTACCAGCAGAACACCCCCATCGGCGACGGCCCCGTGCTGCTGCCCGACAACC
ACTACCTGAGCACCCAGTCCAAACTGAGCAAAGACCCCAACGAGAAGCGCGATCACATGGTCCTGCTGGA
GTTCGTGACCGCCGCCGGGATCACTCTCGGCATGGACGAGCTGTACAAGAATTCAAAAGATGAGCTCTGA
TAAACCCAGCTTTCTTGTACAAAGTTGGCATTATAAGAAAGCATTGCTTATCAATTTGTTGCAACGAACA
GGTCACTATCAGTCAAAATAAAATCATTATTTGCCATCCAGCTGATATCCCCTATAGTGAGTCGTATTAC
ATGGTCATAGCTGTTTCCTGGCAGCTCTGGCCCGTGTCTCAAAATCTCTGATGTTACATTGCACAAGATA
AAAATATATCATCATGCCTCCTCTAGACCAGCCAGGACAGAAATGCCTCGACTTCGCTGCTACCCAAGGT
TGCCGGGTGACGCACACCGTGGAAACGGATGAAGGCACGAACCCAGTGGACATAAGCCTGTTCGGTTCGT
AAGCTGTAATGCAAGTAGCGTATGCGCTCACGCAACTGGTCCAGAACCTTGACCGAACGCAGCGGTGGTA
ACGGCGCAGTGGCGGTTTTCATGGCTTGTTATGACTGTTTTTTTGGGGTACAGTCTATGCCTCGGGCATC
CAAGCAGCAAGCGCGTTACGCCGTGGGTCGATGTTTGATGTTATGGAGCAGCAACGATGTTACGCAGCAG
GGCAGTCGCCCTAAAACAAAGTTAAACATTATGAGGGAAGCGGTGATCGCCGAAGTATCGACTCAACTAT
CAGAGGTAGTTGGCGTCATCGAGCGCCATCTCGAACCGACGTTGCTGGCCGTACATTTGTACGGCTCCGC
AGTGGATGGCGGCCTGAAGCCACACAGTGATATTGATTTGCTGGTTACGGTGACCGTAAGGCTTGATGAA
ACAACGCGGCGAGCTTTGATCAACGACCTTTTGGAAACTTCGGCTTCCCCTGGAGAGAGCGAGATTCTCC
GCGCTGTAGAAGTCACCATTGTTGTGCACGACGACATCATTCCGTGGCGTTATCCAGCTAAGCGCGAACT
GCAATTTGGAGAATGGCAGCGCAATGACATTCTTGCAGGTATCTTCGAGCCAGCCACGATCGACATTGAT
CTGGCTATCTTGCTGACAAAAGCAAGAGAACATAGCGTTGCCTTGGTAGGTCCAGCGGCGGAGGAACTCT
TTGATCCGGTTCCTGAACAGGATCTATTTGAGGCGCTAAATGAAACCTTAACGCTATGGAACTCGCCGCC
CGACTGGGCTGGCGATGAGCGAAATGTAGTGCTTACGTTGTCCCGCATTTGGTACAGCGCAGTAACCGGC
AAAATCGCGCCGAAGGATGTCGCTGCCGACTGGGCAATGGAGCGCCTGCCGGCCCAGTATCAGCCCGTCA
TACTTGAAGCTAGACAGGCTTATCTTGGACAAGAAGAAGATCGCTTGGCCTCGCGCGCAGATCAGTTGGA
AGAATTTGTCCACTACGTGAAAGGCGAGATCACCAAGGTAGTCGGCAAATAACCCTCGAGCCACCCATGA
CCAAAATCCCTTAACGTGAGTTACGCGTCGTTCCACTGAGCGTCAGACCCCGTAGAAAAGATCAAAGGAT
CTTC
